Addgene plasmid #198679: pEM.H08L
Purpose: An Easy Modular Integrative fuSion-ready Expression toolkit (Easy-MISE toolkit) for fast engineering of heterologous productions in Saccharomyces cerevisiae
Depositing lab: Paola Branduardi. Depositing organization: Universita degli Studi di Milano-Bicocca. Publication: Easy Modular Integrative fuSion-ready Expression (Easy-MISE) Toolkit for Fast Engineering of Heterologous Productions in Saccharomyces cerevisiae. Maestroni L, Butti P, Milanesi R, Pagliari S, Campone L, Serra I, Branduardi P. ACS Synth Biol. 2023 Apr 14. doi: 10.1021/acssynbio.3c00015. PubMed 37058502.
Backbone
  Vector backbone: pGA-blue
  Backbone manufacturer: IndBioTech Lab
  Vector type: Yeast Expression, Synthetic Biology
Growth in bacteria
  Bacterial resistance: Kanamycin, 50 μg/mL
  Growth temperature: 37°C
  Growth strain: DH5alpha
  Copy number: High Copy
Gene/Insert
  Gene/Insert name: XI5_UP
  Species: S. cerevisiae (budding yeast)
  Cloning method: Unknown
Terms and licenses: Academic/Nonprofit Terms; Industry Terms: Not Available to Industry
Depositor comments: Cloning Method: Goldon Gate Assembly
How to cite: pEM.H08L was a gift from Paola Branduardi (Addgene plasmid # 198679 ; http://n2t.net/addgene:198679 ; RRID:Addgene_198679)
