[The description below was written by a language model from this plasmid's Addgene catalogue record and pLannotate feature annotations shown in this document.]
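Description:
pEM.H08L is a small (about 2.4 kb) part plasmid from the Easy-MISE (Easy Modular Integrative fuSion-ready Expression) toolkit, a modular cloning system for rapidly engineering heterologous production pathways in Saccharomyces cerevisiae. It is built on the pGA-blue backbone and is propagated only in E. coli. A high-copy ColE1/pUC-type origin drives replication, and an aph(3')-Ia aminoglycoside phosphotransferase gene provides kanamycin selection. No yeast origin, centromere or auxotrophic marker is annotated, which fits its role as a storage and donor vector for a DNA part rather than a plasmid maintained in yeast.

The insert is recorded as XI5_UP, a sequence from S. cerevisiae. The name suggests an upstream homology arm for a chromosomal integration locus designated XI5, although the record does not spell out its function or coordinates. The feature table does not label the insert as such. It does detect a short reverse-strand fragment matching the yeast LST4 gene, which probably reflects genomic sequence within or next to the arm. A short lacI fragment is also detected just upstream of it, probably a remnant of the backbone's lac region. No promoter, terminator, tag or reporter is annotated, so the plasmid carries no expression cassette of its own.

The depositor notes that the plasmid was made by Golden Gate assembly. In an integrative toolkit of this kind, such a part would typically be combined with a matching downstream arm, expression units and a marker to direct genomic integration by homologous recombination, but the record does not describe the assembly scheme.
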