Features (pLannotate 1.2.2; 4 found; start..end, strand, type, name):
    150..965     +  CDS            KanR: aminoglycoside phosphotransferase; aph(3')-Ia; confers resistance to kanamycin in bacteria or G418 (Geneticin®) in eukaryotes
   1050..1638    +  rep_origin     ori: high-copy-number ColE1/pMB1/pBR322/pUC origin of replication
   1821..1864    +  CDS            lacI (fragment): lac repressor; lacI; The lac repressor binds to the lac operator to inhibit transcription in E. coli. This inhibition can be relieved by adding lactose or isopropyl-β-D-thiogalactopyranoside (IPTG).
   1877..1963    -  CDS            LST4 (fragment): LST4_YEAST - Experimental evidence at protein level: Swiss-Prot protein existence level 1. Involved in extracellular amino acid uptake. Required for the trafficking of the GAP1 nitrogen-regulated general amino acid permease from the Golgi to the plasma membrane. From Saccharomyces cerevisiae (strain ATCC 204508 / S288c) (Baker's yeast).
>Addgene plasmid #198679 | pEM.H08L | addgene full sequence | sequence record 393313 | Addgene NGS Result
GACCCTGTCAGACCAAGTTTACTCATATATACTTTAGATTGATTTAAAACTTCATTTTTAATTTAAAAGG
ATCTAGGTGAAGATCCTTTTTGATAATCTCATGAACAATAAAACTGTCTGCTTACATAAACAGTAATACA
AGGGGTGTTATGAGCCATATTCAACGGGAAACGTCTTGCTCTAGGCCGCGATTAAATTCCAACATGGATG
CTGATTTATATGGGTATAAATGGGCTCGCGATAATGTCGGGCAATCAGGTGCGACAATCTATCGATTGTA
TGGGAAGCCCGATGCGCCAGAGTTGTTTCTGAAACATGGCAAAGGTAGCGTTGCCAATGATGTTACAGAT
GAGATGGTCAGACTAAACTGGCTGACGGAATTTATGCCTCTTCCGACCATCAAGCATTTTATCCGTACTC
CTGATGATGCATGGTTACTCACCACTGCGATCCCCGGGAAAACAGCATTCCAGGTATTAGAAGAATATCC
TGATTCAGGTGAAAATATTGTTGATGCGCTGGCAGTGTTCCTGCGCCGGTTGCATTCGATTCCTGTTTGT
AATTGTCCTTTTAACAGCGATCGCGTATTTCGACTCGCTCAGGCGCAATCACGAATGAATAACGGTTTGG
TTGATGCGAGTGATTTTGATGACGAGCGTAATGGCTGGCCTGTTGAACAAGTCTGGAAAGAAATGCATAA
ACTTTTGCCATTCTCACCGGATTCAGTCGTCACTCATGGTGATTTCTCACTTGATAACCTTATTTTTGAC
GAGGGGAAATTAATAGGTTGTATTGATGTTGGACGAGTCGGAATCGCAGACCGATACCAGGATCTTGCCA
TCCTATGGAACTGCCTCGGTGAGTTTTCTCCTTCATTACAGAAACGGCTTTTTCAAAAATATGGTATTGA
TAATCCTGATATGAATAAATTGCAGTTTCATTTGATGCTCGATGAGTTTTTCTAAGAATTAATTCATGAC
CAAAATCCCTTAACGTGAGTTTTCGTTCCACTGAGCGTCAGACCCCGTAGAAAAGATCAAAGGATCTTCT
TGAGATCCTTTTTTTCTGCGCGTAATCTGCTGCTTGCAAACAAAAAAACCACCGCTACCAGCGGTGGTTT
GTTTGCCGGATCAAGAGCTACCAACTCTTTTTCCGAAGGTAACTGGCTTCAGCAGAGCGCAGATACCAAA
TACTGTTCTTCTAGTGTAGCCGTAGTTAGGCCACCACTTCAAGAACTCTGTAGCACCGCCTACATACCTC
GCTCTGCTAATCCTGTTACCAGTGGCTGCTGCCAGTGGCGATAAGTCGTGTCTTACCGGGTTGGACTCAA
GACGATAGTTACCGGATAAGGCGCAGCGGTCGGGCTGAACGGGGGGTTCGTGCACACAGCCCAGCTTGGA
GCGAACGACCTACACCGAACTGAGATACCTACAGCGTGAGCTATGAGAAAGCGCCACGCTTCCCGAAGGG
AGAAAGGCGGACAGGTATCCGGTAAGCGGCAGGGTCGGAACAGGAGAGCGCACGAGGGAGCTTCCAGGGG
GAAACGCCTGGTATCTTTATAGTCCTGTCGGGTTTCGCCACCTCTGACTTGAGCGTCGATTTTTGTGATG
CTCGTCAGGGGGGCGGAGCCTATGGAAAAACGCCAGCAACGCGGCCTTTTTACGGTTCCTGGCCTTTTGC
TGGCCTTTTGCTCACATGTTCTTTCCTGCGTTATCCCCTGATTCTGTGGATAACCGTATTACCGCCTTTG
AGTGAGCTGATACCGCTCGCCGCAGCCGAACGACCGAGCGCAGCGAGTCAGTGAGCGAGGAAGCGGAAGA
GCGCCCAATACGCAAACCGCCTCTCCCCGCGCGTTGGCCGATTCTGGTCTCCTGCCGGGAACTACGGAGG
AAAAATCGGAATGCTCTGAGCTCTTCTCAAAACCAGACGAACTCGTCTTATTTCTCAGTAAATTACCCAA
CATATAAACTCTCCCTCTTCACCTTCTCTACAAGGCCACACACAAGACAGTTTTAACAGGCAAATGGTAC
TGGAGGCTCTCACCAATGGGGTTTAAGACGCTCCAAACACACGCTCTCCTTTTTTTCTTTATATATCGGT
AGCAACGAAAGCTAGTCGCAGAACGTTACACACTAAAGCAGATCAATCAATCAATCCTGAGAACCTGCTT
CGTTCAAACCATCCACTAGAAGAAACACGCACGTGTACCCAAAAATAGAGACAAACAAACAGACAAAAAT
AACAATGATTCCTACCGACTAAAGTAAAACAACACTCACGTAATAAAAAATCCTAGATACAACTCACTTG
TATTCCTCTCTTCTTTGACCATCACTAAAGCTTCTCTCTTACTATATTCCTCAAATAAAAAAAAGTTGCA
ATGATTACTTACCAATGTGCCATAAACTCCGTGCACCACACTAGGA
